LOCUS       Exported 12189 bp ds-DNA circular SYN 12-MAY-2021
DEFINITION  Transcriptional unit of (human codon optimized) inactivated Cas9
            fused to the EDLL Transcriptional Activator.
ACCESSION   .
VERSION     .
KEYWORDS    pEGB 35s:dCas:EDLL:tNos (GB1190)
SOURCE      synthetic DNA construct
  ORGANISM  synthetic DNA construct
REFERENCE   1 (bases 1 to 12189)
  AUTHORS   Vazquez-Vilar M, Bernabe-Orts JM, Fernandez-Del-Carmen A, Ziarsolo
            P, Blanca J, Granell A, Orzaez D
  TITLE     A modular toolbox for gRNA-Cas9 genome engineering in plants based
            on the GoldenBraid standard.
  JOURNAL   Plant Methods. 2016 Feb 1;12:10. doi: 10.1186/s13007-016-0101-2.
            eCollection 2016.
  PUBMED    26839579
REFERENCE   2 (bases 1 to 12189)
  AUTHORS   .
  TITLE     Direct Submission
  JOURNAL   Exported May 12, 2021 from SnapGene Server 1.1.58
            http://www.snapgene.com
FEATURES             Location/Qualifiers
     source          1..12189
                     /organism="synthetic DNA construct"
                     /mol_type="other DNA"
     promoter        616..960
                     /label=CaMV 35S promoter
                     /note="strong constitutive promoter from cauliflower mosaic
                     virus"
     primer_bind     904..924
                     /label=35S promoter
                     /note="CaMV 35S promoter, forward primer"
     CDS             1037..1057
                     /codon_start=1
                     /product="nuclear localization signal of SV40 (simian virus
                     40) large T antigen"
                     /label=SV40 NLS
                     /translation="PKKKRKV"
     CDS             1058..5158
                     /codon_start=1
                     /product="catalytically dead mutant of the Cas9
                     endonuclease from the Streptococcus pyogenes Type II
                     CRISPR/Cas system"
                     /label=dCas9
                     /note="RNA-guided DNA-binding protein that lacks
                     endonuclease activity due to the D10A mutation in the RuvC
                     catalytic domain and the H840A mutation in the HNH
                     catalytic domain"
                     /translation="DKKYSIGLAIGTNSVGWAVITDEYKVPSKKFKVLGNTDRHSIKKN
                     LIGALLFDSGETAEATRLKRTARRRYTRRKNRICYLQEIFSNEMAKVDDSFFHRLEESF
                     LVEEDKKHERHPIFGNIVDEVAYHEKYPTIYHLRKKLVDSTDKADLRLIYLALAHMIKF
                     RGHFLIEGDLNPDNSDVDKLFIQLVQTYNQLFEENPINASGVDAKAILSARLSKSRRLE
                     NLIAQLPGEKKNGLFGNLIALSLGLTPNFKSNFDLAEDAKLQLSKDTYDDDLDNLLAQI
                     GDQYADLFLAAKNLSDAILLSDILRVNTEITKAPLSASMIKRYDEHHQDLTLLKALVRQ
                     QLPEKYKEIFFDQSKNGYAGYIDGGASQEEFYKFIKPILEKMDGTEELLVKLNREDLLR
                     KQRTFDNGSIPHQIHLGELHAILRRQEDFYPFLKDNREKIEKILTFRIPYYVGPLARGN
                     SRFAWMTRKSEETITPWNFEEVVDKGASAQSFIERMTNFDKNLPNEKVLPKHSLLYEYF
                     TVYNELTKVKYVTEGMRKPAFLSGEQKKAIVDLLFKTNRKVTVKQLKEDYFKKIECFDS
                     VEISGVEDRFNASLGTYHDLLKIIKDKDFLDNEENEDILEDIVLTLTLFEDREMIEERL
                     KTYAHLFDDKVMKQLKRRRYTGWGRLSRKLINGIRDKQSGKTILDFLKSDGFANRNFMQ
                     LIHDDSLTFKEDIQKAQVSGQGDSLHEHIANLAGSPAIKKGILQTVKVVDELVKVMGRH
                     KPENIVIEMARENQTTQKGQKNSRERMKRIEEGIKELGSQILKEHPVENTQLQNEKLYL
                     YYLQNGRDMYVDQELDINRLSDYDVDAIVPQSFLKDDSIDNKVLTRSDKNRGKSDNVPS
                     EEVVKKMKNYWRQLLNAKLITQRKFDNLTKAERGGLSELDKAGFIKRQLVETRQITKHV
                     AQILDSRMNTKYDENDKLIREVKVITLKSKLVSDFRKDFQFYKVREINNYHHAHDAYLN
                     AVVGTALIKKYPKLESEFVYGDYKVYDVRKMIAKSEQEIGKATAKYFFYSNIMNFFKTE
                     ITLANGEIRKRPLIETNGETGEIVWDKGRDFATVRKVLSMPQVNIVKKTEVQTGGFSKE
                     SILPKRNSDKLIARKKDWDPKKYGGFDSPTVAYSVLVVAKVEKGKSKKLKSVKELLGIT
                     IMERSSFEKNPIDFLEAKGYKEVKKDLIIKLPKYSLFELENGRKRMLASAGELQKGNEL
                     ALPSKYVNFLYLASHYEKLKGSPEDNEQKQLFVEQHKHYLDEIIEQISEFSKRVILADA
                     NLDKVLSAYNKHRDKPIREQAENIIHLFTLTNLGAPAAFKYFDTTIDRKRYTSTKEVLD
                     ATLIHQSITGLYETRIDLSQLGGD"
     CDS             5177..5197
                     /codon_start=1
                     /product="nuclear localization signal of SV40 (simian virus
                     40) large T antigen"
                     /label=SV40 NLS
                     /translation="PKKKRKV"
     CDS             5201..5221
                     /codon_start=1
                     /product="nuclear localization signal of SV40 (simian virus
                     40) large T antigen"
                     /label=SV40 NLS
                     /translation="PKKKRKV"
     CDS             5225..5245
                     /codon_start=1
                     /product="nuclear localization signal of SV40 (simian virus
                     40) large T antigen"
                     /label=SV40 NLS
                     /translation="PKKKRKV"
     terminator      5344..5596
                     /label=NOS terminator
                     /note="nopaline synthase terminator and poly(A) signal"
     primer_bind     complement(5631..5649)
                     /label=pBRforEco
                     /note="pBR322 vectors, upsteam of EcoRI site, forward
                     primer"
     misc_feature    5833..5857
                     /label=RB T-DNA repeat
                     /note="right border repeat from nopaline C58 T-DNA"
     CDS             7158..7787
                     /codon_start=1
                     /product="stability protein from the Pseudomonas plasmid
                     pVS1 (Heeb et al., 2000)"
                     /label=pVS1 StaA
                     /translation="MKVIAVLNQKGGSGKTTIATHLARALQLAGADVLLVDSDPQGSAR
                     DWAAVREDQPLTVVGIDRPTIDRDVKAIGRRDFVVIDGAPQAADLAVSAIKAADFVLIP
                     VQPSPYDIWATADLVELVKQRIEVTDGRLQAAFVVSRAIKGTRIGGEVAEALAGYELPI
                     LESRITQRVSYPGTAAAGTTVLESEPEGDAAREVQALAAEIKSKLI"
     CDS             8216..9289
                     /codon_start=1
                     /product="replication protein from the Pseudomonas plasmid
                     pVS1 (Heeb et al., 2000)"
                     /label=pVS1 RepA
                     /translation="MSGRKPSGPVQIGAALGDDLVEKLKAAQAAQRQRIEAEARPGESW
                     QAAADRIRKESRQPPAAGAPSIRKPPKGDEQPDFFVPMLYDVGTRDSRSIMDVAVFRLS
                     KRDRRAGEVIRYELPDGHVEVSAGPAGMASVWDYDLVLMAVSHLTESMNRYREGKGDKP
                     GRVFRPHVADVLKFCRRADGGKQKDDLVETCIRLNTTHVAMQRTKKAKNGRLVTVSEGE
                     ALISRYKIVKSETGRPEYIEIELADWMYREITEGKNPDVLTVHPDYFLIDPGIGRFLYR
                     LARRAAGKAEARWLFKTIYERSGSAGEFKKFCFTVRKLIGSNDLPEYDLKEEAGQAGPI
                     LVMRYRNLIEGEASAGS"
     rep_origin      9355..9549
                     /label=pVS1 oriV
                     /note="origin of replication for the Pseudomonas plasmid
                     pVS1 (Heeb et al., 2000)"
     primer_bind     complement(9785..9807)
                     /label=pGEX 3'
                     /note="pGEX vectors, reverse primer"
     misc_feature    9893..10033
                     /label=bom
                     /note="basis of mobility region from pBR322"
     primer_bind     9948..9967
                     /label=pRS-marker
                     /note="pRS vectors, use to sequence yeast selectable
                     marker"
     primer_bind     complement(10048..10065)
                     /label=L4440
                     /note="L4440 vector, forward primer"
     rep_origin      complement(10219..10807)
                     /direction=LEFT
                     /label=ori
                     /note="high-copy-number ColE1/pMB1/pBR322/pUC origin of
                     replication"
     primer_bind     complement(10299..10318)
                     /label=pBR322ori-F
                     /note="pBR322 origin, forward primer"
     CDS             complement(10895..11710)
                     /codon_start=1
                     /gene="aph(3')-Ia"
                     /product="aminoglycoside phosphotransferase"
                     /label=KanR
                     /note="confers resistance to kanamycin in bacteria or G418
                     (Geneticin(R)) in eukaryotes"
                     /translation="MSHIQRETSCSRPRLNSNMDADLYGYKWARDNVGQSGATIYRLYG
                     KPDAPELFLKHGKGSVANDVTDEMVRLNWLTEFMPLPTIKHFIRTPDDAWLLTTAIPGK
                     TAFQVLEEYPDSGENIVDALAVFLRRLHSIPVCNCPFNSDRVFRLAQAQSRMNNGLVDA
                     SDFDDERNGWPVEQVWKEMHKLLPFSPDSVVTHGDFSLDNLIFDEGKLIGCIDVGRVGI
                     ADRYQDLAILWNCLGEFSPSLQKRLFQKYGIDNPDMNKLQFHLMLDEFF"
     primer_bind     11618..11637
                     /label=Kan-R
                     /note="Kanamycin resistance gene, reverse primer"
     misc_feature    12143..12167
                     /label=LB T-DNA repeat
                     /note="left border repeat from nopaline C58 T-DNA"
ORIGIN
        1 ggagactaga gccaagctga tctcctttgc cccggagatc accatggacg actttctcta
       61 tctctacgat ctaggaagaa agttcgacgg agaaggtgac gataccatgt tcaccaccga
      121 taatgagaag attagcctct tcaatttcag aaagaatgct gacccacaga tggttagaga
      181 ggcctacgcg gcaggtctga tcaagacgat ctacccgagt aataatctcc aggagatcaa
      241 ataccttccc aagaaggtta aagatgcagt caaaagattc aggactaact gcatcaagaa
      301 cacagagaaa gatatatttc tcaagatcag aagtactatt ccagtatgga cgattcaagg
      361 cttgcttcat aaaccaaggc aagtaataga gattggagtc tctaagaaag tagttcctac
      421 tgaatcaaag gccatggagt caaaaattca gatcgaggat ctaacagaac tcgccgtgaa
      481 gactggcgaa cagttcatac agagtctttt acgactcaat gacaagaaga aaatcttcgt
      541 caacatggtg gagcacgaca ctctcgtcta ctccaagaat atcaaagata cagtctcaga
      601 agaccaaagg gctattgaga cttttcaaca aagggtaata tcgggaaacc tcctcggatt
      661 ccattgccca gctatctgtc acttcatcaa aaggacagta gaaaaggaag gtggcaccta
      721 caaatgccat cattgcgata aaggaaaggc tatcgttcaa gatgcccctg ccgacagtgg
      781 tcccaaagat ggacccccac ccacgaggag catcgtggaa aaagaagacg ttccaaccac
      841 gtcttcaaag caagtggatt gatgtgatat ctccactgac gtaagggatg acgcacaatc
      901 ccactatcct tcgcaagacc cttcctctat ataaggaagt tcatttcatt tggagaggac
      961 tccggtattt ttacaacaat taccacaaca aaacaaacaa caaacaacat tacaatttac
     1021 tattctagtc gaaatgccca agaagaagag gaaggtggac aagaagtact ccattgggct
     1081 cgctatcggc acaaacagcg tcggctgggc cgtcattacg gacgagtaca aggtgccgag
     1141 caaaaaattc aaagttctgg gcaataccga tcgccacagc ataaagaaga acctcattgg
     1201 cgccctcctg ttcgactccg gggaaacggc cgaagccacg cggctcaaaa gaacagcacg
     1261 gcgcagatat acccgcagaa agaatcggat ctgctacctg caggagatct ttagtaatga
     1321 gatggctaag gtggatgact ctttcttcca taggctggag gagtcctttt tggtggagga
     1381 ggataaaaag cacgagcgcc acccaatctt tggcaatatc gtggacgagg tggcgtacca
     1441 tgaaaagtac ccaaccatat atcatctgag gaagaagctt gtagacagta ctgataaggc
     1501 tgacttgcgg ttgatctatc tcgcgctggc gcatatgatc aaatttcggg gacacttcct
     1561 catcgagggg gacctgaacc cagacaacag cgatgtcgac aaactcttta tccaactggt
     1621 tcagacttac aatcagcttt tcgaagagaa cccgatcaac gcatccggag ttgacgccaa
     1681 agcaatcctg agcgctaggc tgtccaaatc ccggcggctc gaaaacctca tcgcacagct
     1741 ccctggggag aagaagaacg gcctgtttgg taatcttatc gccctgtcac tcgggctgac
     1801 ccccaacttt aaatctaact tcgacctggc cgaagatgcc aagcttcaac tgagcaaaga
     1861 cacctacgat gatgatctcg acaatctgct ggcccagatc ggcgaccagt acgcagacct
     1921 ttttttggcg gcaaagaacc tgtcagacgc cattctgctg agtgatattc tgcgagtgaa
     1981 cacggagatc accaaagctc cgctgagcgc tagtatgatc aagcgctatg atgagcacca
     2041 ccaagacttg actttgctga aggcccttgt cagacagcaa ctgcctgaga agtacaagga
     2101 aattttcttc gatcagtcta aaaatggcta cgccggatac attgacggcg gagcaagcca
     2161 ggaggaattt tacaaattta ttaagcccat cttggaaaaa atggacggca ccgaggagct
     2221 gctggtaaag cttaacagag aagatctgtt gcgcaaacag cgcactttcg acaatggaag
     2281 catcccccac cagattcacc tgggcgaact gcacgctatc ctcaggcggc aagaggattt
     2341 ctaccccttt ttgaaagata acagggaaaa gattgagaaa atcctcacat ttcggatacc
     2401 ctactatgta ggccccctcg cccggggaaa ttccagattc gcgtggatga ctcgcaaatc
     2461 agaagagact atcactccct ggaacttcga ggaagtcgtg gataaggggg cctctgccca
     2521 gtccttcatc gaaaggatga ctaactttga taaaaatctg cctaacgaaa aggtgcttcc
     2581 taaacactct ctgctgtacg agtacttcac agtttataac gagctcacca aggtcaaata
     2641 cgtcacagaa gggatgagaa agccagcatt cctgtctgga gagcagaaga aagctatcgt
     2701 ggacctcctc ttcaagacga accggaaagt taccgtgaaa cagctcaaag aagattattt
     2761 caaaaagatt gaatgtttcg actctgttga aatcagcgga gtggaggatc gcttcaacgc
     2821 atccctggga acgtatcacg atctcctgaa aatcattaaa gacaaggact tcctggacaa
     2881 tgaggagaac gaggacattc ttgaggacat tgtcctcacc cttacgttgt ttgaagatag
     2941 ggagatgatt gaagaacgct tgaaaactta cgctcatctc ttcgacgaca aagtcatgaa
     3001 acagctcaag aggcgccgat atacaggatg ggggcggctg tcaagaaaac tgatcaatgg
     3061 gatccgagac aagcagagtg gaaagacaat cctggatttt cttaagtccg atggatttgc
     3121 caaccggaac ttcatgcagt tgatccatga tgactctctc acctttaagg aggacatcca
     3181 gaaagcacaa gtttctggcc agggggacag tctccacgag cacatcgcta atcttgcagg
     3241 tagcccagct atcaaaaagg gaatactgca gaccgttaag gtcgtggatg aactcgtcaa
     3301 agtaatggga aggcataagc ccgagaatat cgttatcgag atggcccgag agaaccaaac
     3361 tacccagaag ggacagaaga acagtaggga aaggatgaag aggattgaag agggtataaa
     3421 agaactgggg tcccaaatcc ttaaggaaca cccagttgaa aacacccagc ttcagaatga
     3481 gaagctctac ctgtactacc tgcagaacgg cagggacatg tacgtggatc aggaactgga
     3541 catcaatcgg ctctccgact acgacgtgga tgccatcgtg ccccagtctt ttctcaaaga
     3601 tgattctatt gataataaag tgttgacaag atccgataaa aatagaggga agagtgataa
     3661 cgtcccctca gaagaagttg tcaagaaaat gaaaaattat tggcggcagc tgctgaacgc
     3721 caaactgatc acacaacgga agttcgataa tctgactaag gctgaacgag gtggcctgtc
     3781 tgagttggat aaagccggct tcatcaaaag gcagcttgtt gagacacgcc agatcaccaa
     3841 gcacgtggcc caaattctcg attcacgcat gaacaccaag tacgatgaaa atgacaaact
     3901 gattcgagag gtgaaagtta ttactctgaa gtctaagctg gtttcagatt tcagaaagga
     3961 ctttcagttt tataaggtga gagagatcaa caattaccac catgcgcatg atgcctacct
     4021 gaatgcagtg gtaggcactg cacttatcaa aaaatatccc aagcttgaat ctgaatttgt
     4081 ttacggagac tataaagtgt acgatgttag gaaaatgatc gcaaagtctg agcaggaaat
     4141 aggcaaggcc accgctaagt acttctttta cagcaatatt atgaattttt tcaagaccga
     4201 gattacactg gccaatggag agattcggaa gcgaccactt atcgaaacaa acggagaaac
     4261 aggagaaatc gtgtgggaca agggtaggga tttcgcgaca gtccggaagg tcctgtccat
     4321 gccgcaggtg aacatcgtta aaaagaccga agtacagacc ggaggcttct ccaaggaaag
     4381 tatcctcccg aaaaggaaca gcgacaagct gatcgcacgc aaaaaagatt gggaccccaa
     4441 gaaatacggc ggattcgatt ctcctacagt cgcttacagt gtactggttg tggccaaagt
     4501 ggagaaaggg aagtctaaaa aactcaaaag cgtcaaggaa ctgctgggca tcacaatcat
     4561 ggagcgatca agcttcgaaa aaaaccccat cgactttctc gaggcgaaag gatataaaga
     4621 ggtcaaaaaa gacctcatca ttaagcttcc caagtactct ctctttgagc ttgaaaacgg
     4681 ccggaaacga atgctcgcta gtgcgggcga gctgcagaaa ggtaacgagc tggcactgcc
     4741 ctctaaatac gttaatttct tgtatctggc cagccactat gaaaagctca aaggatctcc
     4801 cgaagataat gagcagaagc agctgttcgt ggaacaacac aaacactacc ttgatgagat
     4861 catcgagcaa ataagcgaat tctccaaaag agtgatcctc gccgacgcta acctcgataa
     4921 ggtgctttct gcttacaata agcacaggga taagcccatc agggagcagg cagaaaacat
     4981 tatccacttg tttactctga ccaacttggg cgcgcctgca gccttcaagt acttcgacac
     5041 caccatagac agaaagcggt acacctctac aaaggaggtc ctggacgcca cactgattca
     5101 tcagtcaatt acggggctct atgaaacaag aatcgacctc tctcagctcg gtggagacag
     5161 cagggctgat tcggatccta aaaagaagcg aaaggtagac ccgaagaaaa agaggaaggt
     5221 agatccaaag aagaagcgca aggtagaagt gtttgaattt gaatatctgg atgataaagt
     5281 gctggaagaa ctgctggata gcgaagaacg caaacgctga gcttggaatg gatcttcgat
     5341 cccgatcgtt caaacatttg gcaataaagt ttcttaagat tgaatcctgt tgccggtctt
     5401 gcgacgatta tcatataatt tctgttgaat tacgttaagc atgtaataat taacatgtaa
     5461 tgcatgacgt tatttatgag atgggttttt atgattagag tcccgcaatt atacatttaa
     5521 tacgcgatag aaaacaaaat atagcgcgca aactaggata aattatcgcg cgcggtgtca
     5581 tctatgttac tagatcggga attgccaagc taattcttga agacgaaagg gcctcgtgat
     5641 acgcctattt ttataggtta atgtcatgat aataatggtt tcttagacgt caggtggcac
     5701 ttttcgggga aatgtgcgcg gaacccctat ttgtttattt ttctaaatac attcaaatat
     5761 gtatccgctc atgagacaat aaccctgata aatgcttcaa taatgggacc gactcgcgct
     5821 tgagacgaag cttgacagga tatattggcg ggtaaaccta agagaaaaga gcgtttatta
     5881 gaataatcgg atatttaaaa gggcgtgaaa aggtttatcc gttcgtccat ttgtatgtgc
     5941 atgccaacca cagggttccc ctcgggatca aagtactttg atccaacccc tccgctgcta
     6001 tagtgcagtc ggcttctgac gttcagtgca gccgtcatct gaaaacgaca tgtcgcacaa
     6061 gtcctaagtt acgcgacagg ctgccgccct gcccttttcc tggcgttttc ttgtcgcgtg
     6121 ttttagtcgc ataaagtaga atacttgcga ctagaaccgg agacattacg ccatgaacaa
     6181 gagcgccgcc gctggcctgc tgggctatgc ccgcgtcagc accgacgacc aggacttgac
     6241 caaccaacgg gccgaactgc acgcggccgg ctgcaccaag ctgttttccg agaagatcac
     6301 cggcaccagg cgcgaccgcc cggagctggc caggatgctt gaccacctac gccctggcga
     6361 cgttgtgaca gtgaccaggc tagaccgcct ggcccgcagc acccgcgacc tactggacat
     6421 tgccgagcgc atccaggagg ccggcgcggg cctgcgtagc ctggcagagc cgtgggccga
     6481 caccaccacg ccggccggcc gcatggtgtt gaccgtgttc gccggcattg ccgagttcga
     6541 gcgttcccta atcatcgacc gcacccggag cgggcgcgag gccgccaagg cccgaggcgt
     6601 gaagtttggc ccccgcccta ccctcacccc ggcacagatc gcgcacgccc gcgagctgat
     6661 cgaccaggaa ggccgcaccg tgaaagaggc ggctgcactg cttggcgtgc atcgctcgac
     6721 cctgtaccgc gcacttgagc gcagcgagga agtgacgccc accgaggcca ggcggcgcgg
     6781 tgccttccgt gaggacgcat tgaccgaggc cgacgccctg gcggccgccg agaatgaacg
     6841 ccaagaggaa caagcatgaa accgcaccag gacggccagg acgaaccgtt tttcattacc
     6901 gaagagatcg aggcggagat gatcgcggcc gggtacgtgt tcgagccgcc cgcgcacctc
     6961 tcaaccgtgc ggctgcatga aatcctggcc ggtttgtctg atgccaagct ggcggcctgg
     7021 ccggccagct tggccgctga agaaaccgag cgccgccgtc taaaaaggtg atgtgtattt
     7081 gagtaaaaca gcttgcgtca tgcggtcgct gcgtatatga tgcgatgagt aaataaacaa
     7141 atacgcaagg ggaacgcatg aaggttatcg ctgtacttaa ccagaaaggc gggtcaggca
     7201 agacgaccat cgcaacccat ctagcccgcg ccctgcaact cgccggggcc gatgttctgt
     7261 tagtcgattc cgatccccag ggcagtgccc gcgattgggc ggccgtgcgg gaagatcaac
     7321 cgctaaccgt tgtcggcatc gaccgcccga cgattgaccg cgacgtgaag gccatcggcc
     7381 ggcgcgactt cgtagtgatc gacggagcgc cccaggcggc ggacttggct gtgtccgcga
     7441 tcaaggcagc cgacttcgtg ctgattccgg tgcagccaag cccttacgac atatgggcca
     7501 ccgccgacct ggtggagctg gttaagcagc gcattgaggt cacggatgga aggctacaag
     7561 cggcctttgt cgtgtcgcgg gcgatcaaag gcacgcgcat cggcggtgag gttgccgagg
     7621 cgctggccgg gtacgagctg cccattcttg agtcccgtat cacgcagcgc gtgagctacc
     7681 caggcactgc cgccgccggc acaaccgttc ttgaatcaga acccgagggc gacgctgccc
     7741 gcgaggtcca ggcgctggcc gctgaaatta aatcaaaact catttgagtt aatgaggtaa
     7801 agagaaaatg agcaaaagca caaacacgct aagtgccggc cgtccgagcg cacgcagcag
     7861 caaggctgca acgttggcca gcctggcaga cacgccagcc atgaagcggg tcaactttca
     7921 gttgccggcg gaggatcaca ccaagctgaa gatgtacgcg gtacgccaag gcaagaccat
     7981 taccgagctg ctatctgaat acatcgcgca gctaccagag taaatgagca aatgaataaa
     8041 tgagtagatg aattttagcg gctaaaggag gcggcatgga aaatcaagaa caaccaggca
     8101 ccgacgccgt ggaatgcccc atgtgtggag gaacgggcgg ttggccaggc gtaagcggct
     8161 gggttgcctg ccggccctgc aatggcactg gaacccccaa gcccgaggaa tcggcgtgag
     8221 cggtcgcaaa ccatccggcc cggtacaaat cggcgcggcg ctgggtgatg acctggtgga
     8281 gaagttgaag gccgcgcagg ccgcccagcg gcaacgcatc gaggcagaag cacgccccgg
     8341 tgaatcgtgg caagcggccg ctgatcgaat ccgcaaagaa tcccggcaac cgccggcagc
     8401 cggtgcgccg tcgattagga agccgcccaa gggcgacgag caaccagatt ttttcgttcc
     8461 gatgctctat gacgtgggca cccgcgatag tcgcagcatc atggacgtgg ccgttttccg
     8521 tctgtcgaag cgtgaccgac gagctggcga ggtgatccgc tacgagcttc cagacgggca
     8581 cgtagaggtt tccgcagggc cggccggcat ggccagtgtg tgggattacg acctggtact
     8641 gatggcggtt tcccatctaa ccgaatccat gaaccgatac cgggaaggga agggagacaa
     8701 gcccggccgc gtgttccgtc cacacgttgc ggacgtactc aagttctgcc ggcgagccga
     8761 tggcggaaag cagaaagacg acctggtaga aacctgcatt cggttaaaca ccacgcacgt
     8821 tgccatgcag cgtacgaaga aggccaagaa cggccgcctg gtgacggtat ccgagggtga
     8881 agccttgatt agccgctaca agatcgtaaa gagcgaaacc gggcggccgg agtacatcga
     8941 gatcgagcta gctgattgga tgtaccgcga gatcacagaa ggcaagaacc cggacgtgct
     9001 gacggttcac cccgattact ttttgatcga tcccggcatc ggccgttttc tctaccgcct
     9061 ggcacgccgc gccgcaggca aggcagaagc cagatggttg ttcaagacga tctacgaacg
     9121 cagtggcagc gccggagagt tcaagaagtt ctgtttcacc gtgcgcaagc tgatcgggtc
     9181 aaatgacctg ccggagtacg atttgaagga ggaggcgggg caggctggcc cgatcctagt
     9241 catgcgctac cgcaacctga tcgagggcga agcatccgcc ggttcctaat gtacggagca
     9301 gatgctaggg caaattgccc tagcagggga aaaaggtcga aaaggactct ttcctgtgga
     9361 tagcacgtac attgggaacc caaagccgta cattgggaac cggaacccgt acattgggaa
     9421 cccaaagccg tacattggga accggtcaca catgtaagtg actgatataa aagagaaaaa
     9481 aggcgatttt tccgcctaaa actctttaaa acttattaaa actcttaaaa cccgcctggc
     9541 ctgtgcataa ctgtctggcc agcgcacagc cgaagagctg caaaaagcgc ctacccttcg
     9601 gtcgctgcgc tccctacgcc ccgccgcttc gcgtcggcct atcgcggccg ctggccgctc
     9661 aaaaatggct ggcctacggc caggcaatct accagggcgc ggacaagccg cgccgtcgcc
     9721 actcgaccgc cggcgcccac atcaaggcac cctgcctcgc gcgtttcggt gatgacggtg
     9781 aaaacctctg acacatgcag ctcccggtga cggtcacagc ttgtctgtaa gcggatgccg
     9841 ggagcagaca agcccgtcag ggcgcgtcag cgggtgttgg cgggtgtcgg ggcgcagcca
     9901 tgacccagtc acgtagcgat agcggagtgt atactggctt aactatgcgg catcagagca
     9961 gattgtactg agagtgcacc atatgcggtg tgaaataccg cacagatgcg taaggagaaa
    10021 ataccgcatc aggcgctctt ccgcttcctc gctcactgac tcgctgcgct cggtcgttcg
    10081 gctgcggcga gcggtatcag ctcactcaaa ggcggtaata cggttatcca cagaatcagg
    10141 ggataacgca ggaaagaaca tgtgagcaaa aggccagcaa aaggccagga accgtaaaaa
    10201 ggccgcgttg ctggcgtttt tccataggct ccgcccccct gacgagcatc acaaaaatcg
    10261 acgctcaagt cagaggtggc gaaacccgac aggactataa agataccagg cgtttccccc
    10321 tggaagctcc ctcgtgcgct ctcctgttcc gaccctgccg cttaccggat acctgtccgc
    10381 ctttctccct tcgggaagcg tggcgctttc tcatagctca cgctgtaggt atctcagttc
    10441 ggtgtaggtc gttcgctcca agctgggctg tgtgcacgaa ccccccgttc agcccgaccg
    10501 ctgcgcctta tccggtaact atcgtcttga gtccaacccg gtaagacacg acttatcgcc
    10561 actggcagca gccactggta acaggattag cagagcgagg tatgtaggcg gtgctacaga
    10621 gttcttgaag tggtggccta actacggcta cactagaagg acagtatttg gtatctgcgc
    10681 tctgctgaag ccagttacct tcggaaaaag agttggtagc tcttgatccg gcaaacaaac
    10741 caccgctggt agcggtggtt tttttgtttg caagcagcag attacgcgca gaaaaaaagg
    10801 atctcaagaa gatcctttga tcttttctac ggggtctgac gctcagtgga acgaaaactc
    10861 acgttaaggg attttggtca tgcattctag gtgattagaa aaactcatcg agcatcaaat
    10921 gaaactgcaa tttattcata tcaggattat caataccata tttttgaaaa agccgtttct
    10981 gtaatgaagg agaaaactca ccgaggcagt tccataggat ggcaagatcc tggtatcggt
    11041 ctgcgattcc gactcgtcca acatcaatac aacctattaa tttcccctcg tcaaaaataa
    11101 ggttatcaag tgagaaatca ccatgagtga cgactgaatc cggtgagaat ggcaaaagtt
    11161 tatgcatttc tttccagact tgttcaacag gccagccatt acgctcgtca tcaaaatcac
    11221 tcgcatcaac caaaccgtta ttcattcgtg attgcgcctg agcgagtcga aatacgcgat
    11281 cgctgttaaa aggacaatta caaacaggaa tcgaatgcaa ccggcgcagg aacactgcca
    11341 gcgcatcaac aatattttca cctgaatcag gatattcttc taatacctgg aatgctgttt
    11401 tccctgggat cgcagtggtg agtaaccatg catcatcagg agtacggata aaatgcttga
    11461 tggtcggaag aggcataaat tccgtcagcc agtttagtct gaccatctca tctgtaacat
    11521 cattggcaac gctacctttg ccatgtttca gaaacaactc tggcgcatcg ggcttcccat
    11581 acaatcggta gattgtcgca cctgattgcc cgacattatc gcgagcccat ttatacccat
    11641 ataaatcagc atccatgttg gaatttaatc gcggccttga gcaagacgtt tcccgttgaa
    11701 tatggctcat aacagaactt attatttcct tcctcttttc tacagtattt aaagataccc
    11761 caagaagcta attataacaa gacgaactcc aattcactgt tccttgcatt ctaaaacctt
    11821 aaataccaga aaacagcttt ttcaaagttg ttttcaaagt tggcgtataa catagtatcg
    11881 acggagccga ttttgaaacc gcggtgatca caggcagcaa cgctctgtca tcgttacaat
    11941 caacatgcta ccctccgcga gatcatccgt gtttcaaacc cggcagctta gttgccgttc
    12001 ttccgaatag catcggtaac atgagcaaag tctgccgcct tacaacggct ctcccgctga
    12061 cgccgtcccg gactgatggg ctgcctgtat cgagtggtga ttttgtgccg agctgccggt
    12121 cggggagctg ttggctggct ggtggcagga tatattgtgg tgtaaacata acaagcttcg
    12181 tctcagtca
//
