[The description below was written by a language model from this plasmid's Addgene catalogue record and the feature table of its GenBank file.]
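Description:
pEGB 35s:dCas:EDLL:tNos (GB1190) is a 12.2 kb plant binary vector from the GoldenBraid modular cloning system. It carries a single assembled transcriptional unit in the pDGB3alpha2 backbone, which derives from pCambia1302. The backbone has a high-copy ColE1/pMB1-type origin with the pBR322 bom region for propagation in E. coli. It also carries the pVS1 origin with its RepA replication and StaA stability genes, which are the elements binary vectors use for stable maintenance in Agrobacterium. Bacterial selection is by kanamycin through an aph(3')-Ia gene located outside the T-DNA. Left and right nopaline-type T-DNA border repeats flank the payload for Agrobacterium-mediated delivery into plant cells. The feature table annotates no plant selectable marker within the borders.

The insert, about 5.8 kb, was assembled through BsaI sites that were destroyed during cloning. It places a human codon-optimized, catalytically dead Streptococcus pyogenes Cas9 (D10A and H840A) under the constitutive CaMV 35S promoter and the nopaline synthase terminator. The dCas9 coding sequence is preceded by one SV40 nuclear localization signal and followed by three more. According to the catalogue entry it is fused to the EDLL transcriptional activation domain. EDLL is not annotated separately in the feature table, although an unannotated stretch between the last NLS and the terminator could accommodate it.

Because dCas9 binds DNA under guide RNA direction without cutting, the fusion acts as a programmable transcriptional activator that can be targeted to chosen promoters. The plasmid encodes no guide RNA, so guides must come from a separate unit. As an alpha-level GoldenBraid part, it is intended to be combined with such units in higher-order assemblies for plant gene regulation and synthetic biology work.
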