Addgene plasmid #75404: pEGB 35s:dCas:EDLL:tNos (GB1190)
Purpose: Transcriptional unit of (human codon optimized) inactivated Cas9 fused to the EDLL Transcriptional Activator
Depositing lab: Diego Orzaez. Depositing organization: Agencia Estatal Consejo Superior de Investigaciones Científicas, M.P. Publication: A modular toolbox for gRNA-Cas9 genome engineering in plants based on the GoldenBraid standard. Vazquez-Vilar M, Bernabe-Orts JM, Fernandez-Del-Carmen A, Ziarsolo P, Blanca J, Granell A, Orzaez D. Plant Methods. 2016 Feb 1;12:10. doi: 10.1186/s13007-016-0101-2. eCollection 2016. 101 PubMed 26839579.
Backbone
  Vector backbone: pDGB3alpha2
  Backbone manufacturer: self-made; derived from pCambia1302 generated at the Cambia Institute
  Backbone size w/o insert (bp): 6369
  Total vector size (bp): 12189
  Vector type: Plant Expression, CRISPR, Synthetic Biology
Growth in bacteria
  Bacterial resistance: Kanamycin, 50 μg/mL
  Growth temperature: 37°C
  Growth strain: DH5alpha
  Copy number: High Copy
Gene/Insert
  Gene/Insert name: dCas:EDLL
  Species: Synthetic
  Insert size (bp): 5820
  Promoter: 35S
  Cloning method: Restriction Enzyme; 5′ cloning site BsaI (destroyed during cloning); 3′ cloning site BsaI (destroyed during cloning)
  Sequencing primers: 5′ GGTGGCAGGATATATTGTGG
Terms and licenses: Academic/Nonprofit Terms; Industry Terms: Not Available to Industry
How to cite: pEGB 35s:dCas:EDLL:tNos (GB1190) was a gift from Diego Orzaez (Addgene plasmid # 75404 ; http://n2t.net/addgene:75404 ; RRID:Addgene_75404)
