>Addgene plasmid #75404 | pEGB 35s:dCas:EDLL:tNos (GB1190) | addgene partial sequence | sequence record 152465 | 35S-promoter 5'-CTATCCTTCGCAAGACCCTTC-3'
TCATTTCATTTGGAGAGGACTCCGGTATTTTTACAACAATTACCACAACAAAACAAACAACAAACAACAT
TACAATTTACTATTCTAGTCGAAATGCCCAAGAAGAAGAGGAAGGTGGACAAGAAGTACTCCATTGGGCT
CGCTATCGGCACAAACAGCGTCGGCTGGGCCGTCATTACGGACGAGTACAAGGTGCCGAGCAAAAAATTC
AAAGTTCTGGGCAATACCGATCGCCACAGCATAAAGAAGAACCTCATTGGCGCCCTCCTGTTCGACTCCG
GGGAAACGGCCGAAGCCACGCGGCTCAAAAGAACAGCACGGCGCAGATATACCCGCAGAAAGAATCGGAT
CTGCTACCTGCAGGAGATCTTTAGTAATGAGATGGCTAAGGTGGATGACTCTTTCTTCCATAGGCTGGAG
GAGTCCTTTTTGGTGGAGGAGGATAAAAAGCACGAGCGCCACCCAATCTTTGGCAATATCGTGGACGAGG
TGGCGTACCATGAAAAGTACCCAACCATATATCATCTGAGGAAGAAGCTTGTAGACAGTACTGATAAGGC
TGACTTGCGGTTGATCTATCTCGCGCTGGCGCATATGATCAAATTTCGGGGACACTTCCTCATCGAGGGG
GACCTGAACCCAGACAACAGCGATGTCGACAAACTCTTTATCCAACTGGTTCAGACTTACAATCAGCTTT
TCGAAGAGAACCCGATCAACGCATCCGGAGTTGACGCCAAAGCAATCCTGAGCGCTAGGCTGTCCAAATC
CCGGCGGCTCGAAAACCTCATCGCACAGCTCCCTGGGGAGAAGAAGAACGGCCTGTTTGGTAATCTTATC
GCCCTGTCACTCGGGCTGACCCCCAACTTTAAATCT
