>Addgene plasmid #75404 | pEGB 35s:dCas:EDLL:tNos (GB1190) | addgene partial sequence | sequence record 152466 | pBRforEco 5'-AATAGGCGTATCACGAGGC-3'
GCTTGGCAATTCCCGATCTAGTAACATAGATGACACCGCGCGCGATAATTTATCCTAGTTTGCGCGCTAT
ATTTTGTTTTCTATCGCGTATTAAATGTATAATTGCGGGACTCTAATCATAAAAACCCATCTCATAAATA
ACGTCATGCATTACATGTTAATTATTACATGCTTAACGTAATTCAACAGAAATTATATGATAATCGTCGC
AAGACCGGCAACAGGATTCAATCTTAAGAAACTTTATTGCCAAATGTTTGAACGATCGGGATCGAAGATC
CATTCCAAGCTCAGCGTTTGCGTTCTTCGCTATCCAGCAGTTCTTCCAGCACTTTATCATCCAGATATTC
AAATTCAAACACTTCTACCTTGCGCTTCTTCTTTGGATCTACCTTCCTCTTTTTCTTCGGGTCTACCTTT
CGCTTCTTTTTAGGATCCGAATCAGCCCTGCTGTCTCCACCGAGCTGAGAGAGGTCGATTCTTGTTTCAT
AGAGCCCCGTAATTGACTGATGAATCAGTGTGGCGTCCAGGACCTCCTTTGTAGAGGTGTACCGCTTTCT
GTCTATGGTGGTGTCGAAGTACTTGAAGGCTGCAGGCGCGCCCAAGTTGGTCAGAGTAAACAAGTGGATA
ATGTTTTCTGCCTGCTCCCTGATGGGCTTATCCCTGTGCTTATTGTAAGCAGAAAGCACCTTATCGAGGT
TAGCGTCGGCGAGGATCACTCTTTTGGAGAATTCGCTTATTTGCTCGATGATCTCATCAAGGTAGTGTTT
GTGTTGTTCCACGAACAGCTGCTTCTGCTCATTATCTTCGGGAGATCCTTTGAGCTTTTCATAGTGGCTG
GCCAGATACAAGAAATTAACGTATTTAGAGGGCAGTGCCAGCTCGTTACCTTTCTGCAGCTCGCCCGCAC
TAGCGAGCATTCGTTTCCGGCCGTTTTCAAGCTCAAAGAGAGAGTACTTGGGAAGCTTAATGATGAGGTC
TTTTTT
